>Addgene plasmid #87715 | pCMV-Tag 3A/myc-M1E112K | addgene full sequence | sequence record 173567 | Addgene NGS Result
CGTTACATAACTTACGGTAAATGGCCCGCCTGGCTGACCGCCCAACGACCCCCGCCCATTGACGTCAATA
ATGACGTATGTTCCCATAGTAACGCCAATAGGGACTTTCCATTGACGTCAATGGGTGGAGTATTTACGGT
AAACTGCCCACTTGGCAGTACATCAAGTGTATCATATGCCAAGTACGCCCCCTATTGACGTCAATGACGG
TAAATGGCCCGCCTGGCATTATGCCCAGTACATGACCTTATGGGACTTTCCTACTTGGCAGTACATCTAC
GTATTAGTCATCGCTATTACCATGGTGATGCGGTTTTGGCAGTACATCAATGGGCGTGGATAGCGGTTTG
ACTCACGGGGATTTCCAAGTCTCCACCCCATTGACGTCAATGGGAGTTTGTTTTGGCACCAAAATCAACG
GGACTTTCCAAAATGTCGTAACAACTCCGCCCCATTGACGCAAATGGGCGGTAGGCGTGTACGGTGGGAG
GTCTATATAAGCAGAGCTGGTTTAGTGAACCGTCAGATCCGCTAGCGATTACGCCAAGCTCGAAATTAAC
CCTCACTAAAGGGAACAAAAGCTGGAGCTCCACCGCGGTGGCGGCCGCCATGGAGCAGAAACTCATCTCT
GAAGAGGATCTGGCCCGGGCGGATCCCCCGGGCTGCAGGAATTCTCCGGGTGGACGAGGGAAGAAGAAAG
GCTCCGGCGGCGCCAGCAACCCGGTGCCTCCCAGGCCTCCGCCCCCTTGCCTGGCCCCCGCCCCTCCCGC
CGCCGGGCCGGCCCCTCCGCCCGAGTCGCCGCATAAGCGGAACCTGTACTATTTCTCCTACCCGCTGTTT
GTAGGCTTCGCGCTGCTGCGTTTGGTCGCCTTCCACCTGGGGCTCCTCTTCGTGTGGCTCTGCCAGCGCT
TCTCCCGCGCCCTCATGGCAGCCAAGAGGAGCTCCGGGGCCGCGCCAGCACCTGCCTCGGCCTCGGCCCC
GGCGCCGGTGCCGGGCGGCAAGGCCGAGCGCGTCCGAGTCTTCCACAAACAGGCCTTCGAGTACATCTCC
ATTGCCCTGCGCATCGATGAGGATGAGAAAGCAGGACAGAAGGAGCAAGCTGTGGAATGGTATAAGAAAG
GTATTGAAGAACTGGAAAAAGGAATAGCTGTTATAGTTACAGGACAAGGTGAACAGTGTGAAAGAGCTAG
ACGCCTTCAAGCTAAAATGATGACTAATTTGGTTATGGCCAAGGACCGCTTACAACTTCTAGAGAAGATG
CAACCAGTTTTGCCATTTTCCAAGTCACAAACGGACGTCTATAATGACAGTACTAACTTGGCATGCCGCA
ATGGACATCTCCAGTCAGAAAGTGGAGCTGTTCCAAAAAGAAAAGACCCCTTAACACACACTAGTAATTC
ACTGCCTCGTTCAAAAACAGTTATGAAAACTGGATCTGCAGGCCTTTCAGGCCACCATAGAGCACCTAGT
TACAGTGGTTTATCCATGGTTTCTGGAGTGAAACAGGGATCTGGTCCTGCTCCTACCACTCATAAGGGTA
CTCCGAAAACAAATAGGACAAATAAACCTTCTACCCCTACAACTGCTACTCGTAAGAAAAAAGACTTGAA
GAATTTTAGGAATGTGGACAGCAACCTTGCTAACCTTATAATGAATGAAATTGTGGACAATGGAACAGCT
GTTAAATTTGATGATATAGCTGGTCAAGACTTGGCAAAACAAGCATTGCAAGAAATTGTTATTCTTCCTT
CTCTGAGGCCTGAGTTGTTCACAGGGCTTAGAGCTCCTGCCAGAGGGCTGTTACTCTTTGGTCCACCTGG
GAATGGGAAGACAATGCTGGCTAAAGCAGTAGCTGCAGAATCGAATGCAACCTTCTTTAATATAAGTGCT
GCAAGTTTAACTTCAAAATACGTGGGAGAAGGAGAGAAATTGGTGAGGGCTCTTTTTGCTGTGGCTCGAG
AACTTCAACCTTCTATAATTTTTATAGATGAAGTTGATAGCCTTTTGTGTGAAAGAAGAGAAGGGGAGCA
CGATGCTAGTAGACGCCTAAAAACTGAATTTCTAATAGAATTTGATGGTGTACAGTCTGCTGGAGATGAC
AGAGTACTTGTAATGGGTGCAACTAATAGGCCACAAGAGCTTGATGAGGCTGTTCTCAGGCGTTTCATCA
AACGGGTATATGTGTCTTTACCAAATGAGGAGACAAGACTACTTTTGCTTAAAAATCTGTTATGTAAACA
AGGAAGTCCATTGACCCAAAAAGAACTAGCACAACTTGCTAGAATGACTGATGGATACTCAGGAAGTGAC
CTAACAGCTTTGGCAAAAGATGCAGCACTGGGTCCTATCCGAGAACTAAAACCAGAACAGGTGAAGAATA
TGTCTGCCAGTGAGATGAGAAATATTCGATTATCTGACTTCACTGAATCCTTGAAAAAAATAAAACGCAG
CGTCAGCCCTCAAACTTTAGAAGCGTACATACGTTGGAACAAGGACTTTGGAGATACCACTGTTTAAGGG
CCCGGTACCTTAATTAATTAAGGTACCAGGTAAGTGTACCCAATTCGCCCTATAGTGAGTCGTATTACAA
TTCACTCGATCGCCCTTCCCAACAGTTGCGCAGCCTGAATGGCGAATGGAGATCCAATTTTTAAGTGTAT
AATGTGTTAAACTACTGATTCTAATTGTTTGTGTATTTTAGATTCACAGTCCCAAGGCTCATTTCAGGCC
CCTCAGTCCTCACAGTCTGTTCATGATCATAATCAGCCATACCACATTTGTAGAGGTTTTACTTGCTTTA
AAAAACCTCCCACACCTCCCCCTGAACCTGAAACATAAAATGAATGCAATTGTTGTTGTTAACTTGTTTA
TTGCAGCTTATAATGGTTACAAATAAAGCAATAGCATCACAAATTTCACAAATAAAGCATTTTTTTCACT
GCATTCTAGTTGTGGTTTGTCCAAACTCATCAATGTATCTTAACGCGTAAATTGTAAGCGTTAATATTTT
GTTAAAATTCGCGTTAAATTTTTGTTAAATCAGCTCATTTTTTAACCAATAGGCCGAAATCGGCAAAATC
CCTTATAAATCAAAAGAATAGACCGAGATAGGGT
[37 nt withheld, positions 3115-3151]
AAAGAACGTGGACTCCAACGTCAAAGG
[49 nt withheld, positions 3179-3227]
T
[91 nt withheld, positions 3229-3319]
G
[124 nt withheld, positions 3321-3444]
CAGGTGGCACTTTTCGGGGAAATGTGCGCGGAACCCCTATTTGTTTATTTTTCTAAATACATTCAAATAT
GTATCCGCTCATGAGACAATAACCCTGATAAATGCTTCAATAATATTGAAAAAGGAAGAATCCTGAGGCG
GAAAGAACCAGCTGTGGAATGTGTGTCAGTTAGGGTGTGGAAAGTCCCCAGGCTCCCCAGCAGGCAGAAG
TATGCAAAGCATGCATCTCAATTAGTCAGCAACCAGGTGTGGAAAGTCCCCAGGCTCCCCAGCAGGCAGA
AGTATGCAAAGCATGCATCTCAATTAGTCAGCAACCATAGTCCCGCCCCTAACTCCGCCCATCCCGCCCC
TAACTCCGCCCAGTTCCGCCCATTCTCCGCCCCATGGCTGACTAATTTTTTTTATTTATGCAGAGGCCGA
GGCCGCCTCGGCCTCTGAGCTATTCCAGAAGTAGTGAGGAGGCTTTTTTGGAGGCCTAGGCTTTTGCAAA
GATCGATCAAGAGACAGGATGAGGATCGTTTCGCATGATTGAACAAGATGGATTGCACGCAGGTTCTCCG
GCCGCTTGGGTGGAGAGGCTATTCGGCTATGACTGGGCACAACAGACAATCGGCTGCTCTGATGCCGCCG
TGTTCCGGCTGTCAGCGCAGGGGCGCCCGGTTCTTTTTGTCAAGACCGACCTGTCCGGTGCCCTGAATGA
ACTGCAAGACGAGGCAGCGCGGCTATCGTGGCTGGCCACGACGGGCGTTCCTTGCGCAGCTGTGCTCGAC
GTTGTCACTGAAGCGGGAAGGGACTGGCTGCTATTGGGCGAAGTGCCGGGGCAGGATCTCCTGTCATCTC
ACCTTGCTCCTGCCGAGAAAGTATCCATCATGGCTGATGCAATGCGGCGGCTGCATACGCTTGATCCGGC
TACCTGCCCATTCGACCACCAAGCGAAACATCGCATCGAGCGAGCACGTACTCGGATGGAAGCCGGTCTT
GTCGATCAGGATGATCTGGACGAAGAACATCAGGGGCTCGCGCCAGCCGAACTGTTCGCCAGGCTCAAGG
CGAGCATGCCCGACGGCGAGGATCTCGTCGTGACCCATGGCGATGCCTGCTTGCCGAATATCATGGTGGA
AAATGGCCGCTTTTCTGGATTCATCGACTGTGGCCGGCTGGGTGTGGCGGACCGCTATCAGGACATAGCG
TTGGCTACCCGTGATATTGCTGAAGAACTTGGCGGCGAATGGGCTGACCGCTTCCTCGTGCTTTACGGTA
TCGCCGCTCCCGATTCGCAGCGCATCGCCTTCTATCGCCTTCTTGACGAGTTCTTCTGAGCGGGACTCTG
GGGTTCGAAATGACCGACCAAGCGACGCCCAACCTGCCATCACGAGATTTCGATTCCACCGCCGCCTTCT
ATGAAAGGTTGGGCTTCGGAATCGTTTTCCGGGACGCCGGCTGGATGATCCTCCAGCGCGGGGATCTCAT
GCTGGAGTTCTTCGCCCACCCTAGGGGGAGGCTAACTGAAACACGGAAGGAGACAATACCGGAAGGAACC
CGCGCTATGACGGCAATAAAAAGACAGAATAAAACGCACGGTGTTGGGTCGTTTGTTCATAAACGCGGGG
TTCGGTCCCAGGGCTGGCACTCTGTCGATACCCCACCGAGACCCCATTGGGGCCAATACGCCCGCGTTTC
TTCCTTTTCCCCACCCCACCCCCCAAGTTCGGGTGAAGGCCCAGGGCTCGCAGCCAACGTCGGGGCGGCA
GGCCCTGCCATAGCCTCAGGTTACTCATATATACTTTAGATTGATTTAAAACTTCATTTTTAATTTAAAA
GGATCTAGGTGAAGATCCTTTTTGATAATCTCATGACCAAAATCCCTTAACGTGAGTTTTCGTTCCACTG
AGCGTCAGACCCCGTAGAAAAGATCAAAGGATCTTCTTGAGATCCTTTTTTTCTGCGCGTAATCTGCTGC
TTGCAAACAAAAAAACCACCGCTACCAGCGGTGGTTTGTTTGCCGGATCAAGAGCTACCAACTCTTTTTC
CGAAGGTAACTGGCTTCAGCAGAGCGCAGATACCAAATACTGTTCTTCTAGTGTAGCCGTAGTTAGGCCA
CCACTTCAAGAACTCTGTAGCACCGCCTACATACCTCGCTCTGCTAATCCTGTTACCAGTGGCTGCTGCC
AGTGGCGATAAGTCGTGTCTTACCGGGTTGGACTCAAGACGATAGTTACCGGATAAGGCGCAGCGGTCGG
GCTGAACGGGGGGTTCGTGCACACAGCCCAGCTTGGAGCGAACGACCTACACCGAACTGAGATACCTACA
GCGTGAGCTATGAGAAAGCGCCACGCTTCCCGAAGGGAGAAAGGCGGACAGGTATCCGGTAAGCGGCAGG
GTCGGAACAGGAGAGCGCACGAGGGAGCTTCCAGGGGGAAACGCCTGGTATCTTTATAGTCCTGTCGGGT
TTCGCCACCTCTGACTTGAGCGTCGATTTTTGTGATGCTCGTCAGGGGGGCGGAGCCTATGGAAAAACGC
CAGCAACGCGGCCTTTTTACGGTTCCTGGCCTTTTGCTGGCCTTTTGCTCACATGTTCTTTCCTGCGTTA
TCCCCTGATTCTGTGGATAACCGTATTACCGCCATGCATTAGTTATTAATAGTAATCAATTACGGGGTCA
TTAGTTCATAGCCCATATATGGAGTTCCG
Features (pLannotate 1.2.2; 20 found; start..end, strand, type, name):
      1..304     +  enhancer       CMV enhancer: human cytomegalovirus immediate early enhancer
    305..508     +  promoter       CMV promoter: human cytomegalovirus (CMV) immediate early promoter
    554..572     +  promoter       T3 promoter: promoter for bacteriophage T3 RNA polymerase
    585..608     +  misc_feature   MCS (fragment): pBluescript multiple cloning site
    613..643     +  CDS            3xMyc (fragment): 3 tandem Myc epitope tags
    670..2514    +  CDS            SPAST: SPAST_HUMAN - Also known as ADPSP, FSP2, KIAA1083 From Homo sapiens (Human).
   2569..2587    -  promoter       T7 promoter: promoter for bacteriophage T7 RNA polymerase
   2597..2636    +  CDS            lacZα (fragment): LacZα fragment of β-galactosidase; lacZ fragment
   2646..2701    +  intron         small t intron (fragment): SV40 (simian virus 40) small t antigen intron
   2701..2838    +  CDS            large T antigen (fragment): large T antigen from SV40 (simian virus 40)
   2861..2982    +  polyA_signal   SV40 poly(A) signal: SV40 polyadenylation signal
   3016..3444    -  rep_origin     f1 ori (sequence partly withheld): f1 bacteriophage origin of replication; arrow indicates direction of (+) strand synthesis
   3471..3573    +  promoter       AmpR promoter: bla
   3577..3934    +  promoter       SV40 promoter: SV40 enhancer and early promoter
   3969..4763    +  CDS            NeoR/KanR: aminoglycoside phosphotransferase from Tn5; aph(3')-II (or nptII); confers resistance to neomycin, kanamycin, and G418 (Geneticin®)
   4784..4936    +  CDS            ble (fragment): BLE_KLEPN - Experimental evidence at protein level: Swiss-Prot protein existence level 1. Binding protein with a strong affinity to the bleomycin family of antibiotics. Binds to CL990; an antimitotic-antibiotic compound. From Klebsiella pneumoniae.
   4995..5042    +  polyA_signal   HSV TK poly(A) signal: herpes simplex virus thymidine kinase polyadenylation signal (Cole and Stacy, 1985)
   5133..5149    -  polyA_signal   bGH poly(A) signal (fragment): bovine growth hormone polyadenylation signal
   5371..5959    +  rep_origin     ori: high-copy-number ColE1/pMB1/pBR322/pUC origin of replication
   6074..6133    +  enhancer       CMV enhancer (fragment): human cytomegalovirus immediate early enhancer
