[The description below was written by a language model from this plasmid's Addgene catalogue record and pLannotate feature annotations shown in this document.]
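Description:
pCMV-Tag 3A/myc-M1E112K is a mammalian expression plasmid built on the Stratagene pCMV-Tag backbone, carrying the human SPAST gene, which encodes spastin and is also known as SPG4. The insert of about 1.85 kb is the full-length M1 isoform with an E112K substitution. It was cloned between EcoRI and ApaI sites, both of which remain intact. Transcription is driven by the human cytomegalovirus immediate early enhancer and promoter and terminated by an SV40 polyadenylation signal. A Myc epitope is fused to the N terminus of the protein. The feature table annotates it as a short fragment matching a 3xMyc element, consistent with a single tag just upstream of the SPAST coding sequence. T3 and T7 phage promoters flank the cloning region and serve as sequencing primer sites.

The plasmid replicates in E. coli from a high-copy ColE1/pUC-type origin and also has an f1 origin for single-stranded DNA production. A single Tn5 aminoglycoside phosphotransferase gene (NeoR/KanR) provides both selections. A bacterial bla-type promoter drives it for kanamycin resistance in bacteria. The SV40 enhancer/early promoter, paired with an HSV TK polyadenylation signal, drives it for G418 selection in mammalian cells. The small lacZα, ble, large T antigen and bGH poly(A) fragments in the annotation appear to be backbone remnants or partial matches rather than functional elements.

The construct expresses myc-tagged mutant M1 spastin in mammalian cells. The associated publication's title indicates it was used to evaluate loss of function as an explanation for SPG4-based hereditary spastic paraplegia, with the tag allowing detection of the expressed protein.
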