Addgene plasmid #87715: pCMV-Tag 3A/myc-M1E112K
Purpose: Expresses myc-M1E112K spastin isoform in mammalian cells
Depositing lab: Peter Baas. Depositing organization: Drexel University. Publication: Evaluation of loss of function as an explanation for SPG4-based hereditary spastic paraplegia. Solowska JM, Garbern JY, Baas PW. Hum Mol Genet. 2010 Jul 15;19(14):2767-79. doi: 10.1093/hmg/ddq177. Epub 2010 Apr 29. PubMed 20430936.
Backbone
  Vector backbone: pCMV-Tag
  Backbone manufacturer: Stratagene
  Backbone size w/o insert (bp): 4300
  Vector type: Mammalian Expression
  Selectable markers: Neomycin (select with G418)
Growth in bacteria
  Bacterial resistance: Kanamycin, 50 μg/mL
  Growth temperature: 37°C
  Growth strain: DH5alpha
  Copy number: Unknown
Gene/Insert
  Gene/Insert name: SPAST
  Species: H. sapiens (human)
  Insert size (bp): 1848
  Mutation: M1 isoform; E112K
  GenBank ID: NM_014946
  Entrez Gene: SPAST (a.k.a. ADPSP, FSP2, SPG4)
  Promoter: CMV
  Tag / fusion protein: Myc (N terminal on insert)
  Cloning method: Restriction Enzyme; 5′ cloning site EcoRI (not destroyed); 3′ cloning site ApaI (not destroyed)
  Sequencing primers: 5′ T3; 3′ T7
Terms and licenses: Academic/Nonprofit Terms; Industry Terms: Not Available to Industry
How to cite: pCMV-Tag 3A/myc-M1E112K was a gift from Peter Baas (Addgene plasmid # 87715 ; http://n2t.net/addgene:87715 ; RRID:Addgene_87715)
